>Addgene plasmid #125102 | pKD285 | addgene full sequence | sequence record 247887 | Addgene NGS Result
CATTTTCGCCAGATATCGACGTCTAAGAAACCATTATTATCATGACATTAACCTATAAAAATAGGCGTAT
CACGAGGCCCTTTCGTCTTCACCTCGAGTCCCTATCAGTGATAGAGATTGACATCCCTATCAGTGATAGA
GATACTGAGCACATCAGCAGGACGCACTGACCCTTAAATCGGCCCCTCATAAGTCCCTTTTCACATGTTG
GTATTACTGGTTGAAGACAATCGGCTTCTCTCTAACAACATCATTCAATATCTTGAATTGAGTGGCATAG
AGTGCGATTACGCGTTCAACCTAGCGCAAGCAGAAATGTTGATCAGCCAGCAGCAATTTGACGCCATCAT
CCTTGATCTTAATTTACCGGATGGTGATGGCATTGAGGCGTGTGAACGCTGGAAAGCGCAATGTTTTAGT
TCACCTATCATCATGCTAACCGCCCGTAGCAGTTTGAATGAGCGCTTGGCTGGTTTTGCTGTTGGCGCTG
ATGATTATTTAATAAAACCCTTTGCGATGGAGGAGCTGGTCGCGCGGCTGAAGGTGGTTGCCCAGCGTCG
TCCTGCGCCCCAAAGGGTGGAGCTTGGCGGGCTGACGATTTATCCTGATCAGAATGAGGCCGAATGGAAC
AGCGTCCGGATTTTGTTTTCCCAAAAAGAATTCCAGCTTCTCTCGATTTTTGTGAGGGAGCATAAAAAAA
TTGTCTCTCGTGATGAACTATTGGAGGCGTTATGGGATGACGTTGATTTTGTCGATGACAATACGTTAAC
GGTCAATGTCAATCGGCTGCGGAGAAAACTGGAGAATGCAGGACTGACAGATTGCATTTCCACAATCAGA
GGACAAGGTTATCAATTTCAAGTCAATCGGAAGGATGAAGCGGAATGTTAATAATAATCTAGACCAGGCA
TCAAATAAAACGAAAGGCTCAGTCGAAAGACTGGGCCTTTCGTTTTATCTGTTGTTTGTCGGTGAACGCT
CTCTACTAGAGTCACACTGGCTCACCTTCGGGTGGGCCTTTCTGCGTTTATAGTAAATCACTGCATAATT
CGTGTCGCTCAAGGCGCACTCCCGTTCTGGATAATGTTTTTTGCGCCGACATCATAACGGTTCTGGCAAA
TATTCTGAAATGAGCTGGTTAGCTAGTCACACCCTCGTGAATGTGACAGCATTGTAAGATTGGGGAGCGG
AATTGCAAGAAAGTTCGATGGGAGGATGCTGACTTCCTTTTTATAATAAAGAAAAAGGAGGAGCAGAACA
AAGAGGAGAAATACTAGATGCGTAAAGGCGAAGAGCTGTTCACTGGTGTCGTCCCTATTCTGGTGGAACT
GGATGGTGATGTCAACGGTCATAAGTTTTCCGTGCGTGGCGAGGGTGAAGGTGACGCAACTAATGGTAAA
CTGACGCTGAAGTTCATCTGTACTACTGGTAAACTGCCGGTACCTTGGCCGACTCTGGTAACGACGCTGA
CTTATGGTGTTCAGTGCTTTGCTCGTTATCCGGACCATATGAAGCAGCATGACTTCTTCAAGTCCGCCAT
GCCGGAAGGCTATGTGCAGGAACGCACGATTTCCTTTAAGGATGACGGCACGTACAAAACGCGTGCGGAA
GTGAAATTTGAAGGCGATACCCTGGTAAACCGCATTGAGCTGAAAGGCATTGACTTTAAAGAAGACGGCA
ATATCCTGGGCCATAAGCTGGAATACAATTTTAACAGCCACAATGTTTACATCACCGCCGATAAACAAAA
AAATGGCATTAAAGCGAATTTTAAAATTCGCCACAACGTGGAGGATGGCAGCGTGCAGCTGGCTGATCAC
TACCAGCAAAACACTCCAATCGGTGATGGTCCTGTTCTGCTGCCAGACAATCACTATCTGAGCACGCAAA
GCGTTCTGTCTAAAGATCCGAACGAGAAACGCGATCATATGGTTCTGCTGGAGTTCGTAACCGCAGCGGG
CATCACGCATGGTATGGATGAACTGTACAAATGATGATAATAATCTAGACCAGGCATCAAATAAAACGAA
AGGCTCAGTCGAAAGACTGGGCCTTTCGTTTTATCTGTTGTTTGTCGGTGAACGCTCTCTACTAGAGTCA
CACTGGCTCACCTTCGGGTGGGCCTTTCTGCGTTTATAGGTACCCGTGGATCCTCTAGAGTCGACCTGCA
GGCATGCAAGCTTTTTACGGCTAGCTCAGTCCTAGGTATAGTGCTAGCCCAGCCAGAGAAACACTCTTTA
ACAGGGGGTAGTATGATGTCTCGTTTAGATAAAAGTAAAGTGATTAACAGCGCATTAGAGCTGCTTAATG
AGGTCGGAATCGAAGGTTTAACAACCCGTAAACTCGCCCAGAAGCTAGGTGTAGAGCAGCCTACATTGTA
TTGGCATGTAAAAAATAAGCGGGCTTTGCTCGACGCCTTAGCCATTGAGATGTTAGATAGGCACCATACT
CACTTTTGCCCTTTAGAAGGGGAAAGCTGGCAAGATTTTTTACGTAATAACGCTAAAAGTTTTAGATGTG
CTTTACTAAGTCATCGCGATGGAGCAAAAGTACATTTAGGTACACGGCCTACAGAAAAACAGTATGAAAC
TCTCGAAAATCAATTAGCCTTTTTATGCCAACAAGGTTTTTCACTAGAGAATGCATTATATGCACTCAGC
GCAGTGGGGCATTTTACTTTAGGTTGCGTATTGGAAGATCAAGAGCATCAAGTCGCTAAAGAAGAAAGGG
AAACACCTACTACTGATAGTATGCCGCCATTATTACGACAAGCTATCGAATTATTTGATCACCAAGGTGC
AGAGCCAGCCTTCTTATTCGGCCTTGAATTGATCATATGCGGATTAGAAAAACAACTTAAATGTGAAAGT
GGGTCTTAAGGCATCAAATAAAACGAAAGGCTCAGTCGAAAGACTGGGCCTTTCGTTTTATCTGTTGTTT
GTCGGTGAACGCTCTCCTGAGTAGGACAAATCCGCCGCCCTAGACCTAGGGCGTTCGGCTGCGGCGAGCG
GTATCAGCTCACTCAAAGGCGGTAATACGGTTATCCACAGAATCAGGGGATAACGCATGCAAGAACATGT
GAGCAAAAGGCCAGCAAAAGGCCAGGAACCGTAAAAAGGCCGCGTTGCTGGCGTTTTTCCATAGGCTCCG
CCCCCCTGACGAGCATCACAAAAATCGACGCTCAAGTCAGAGGTGGCGAAACCCGACAGGACTATAAAGA
TACCAGGCGTTTCCCCCTGGAAGCTCCCTCGTGCGCTCTCCTGTTCCGACCCTGCCGCTTACCGGATACC
TGTCCGCCTTTCTCCCTTCGGGAAGCGTGGCGCTTTCTCATAGCTCACGCTGTAGGTATCTCAGTTCGGT
GTAGGTCGTTCGCTCCAAGCTGGGCTGTGTGCACGAACCCCCCGTTCAGCCCGACCGCTGCGCCTTATCC
GGTAACTATCGTCTTGAGTCCAACCCGGTAAGACACGACTTATCGCCACTGGCAGCAGCCACTGGTAACA
GGATTAGCAGAGCGAGGTATGTAGGCGGTGCTACAGAGTTCTTGAAGTGGTGGCCTAACTACGGCTACAC
TAGAAGGACAGTATTTGGTATCTGCGCTCTGCTGAAGCCAGTTACCTTCGGAAAAAGAGTTGGTAGCTCT
TGATCCGGCAAACAAACCACCGCTGGTAGCGGTGGTTTTTTTGTTTGCAAGCAGCAGATTACGCGCAGAA
AAAAAGGATCTCAAGAAGATCCTTTGATCTTTTCTACGGGGTCTGACGCTCAGTGGAACGAAAACTCACG
TTAAGGGATTTTGGTCATGACTAGTGCTTGGATTCTCACCAATAAAAAACGCCCGGCGGCAACCGAGCGT
TCTGAACAAATCCAGATGGAGTTCTGAGGTCATTACTGGATCTATCAACAGGAGTCCAAGCGAGCTCGAT
ATCAAATTACGCCCCGCCCTGCCACTCATCGCAGTACTGTTGTAATTCATTAAGCATTCTGCCGACATGG
AAGCCATCACAAACGGCATGATGAACCTGAATCGCCAGCGGCATCAGCACCTTGTCGCCTTGCGTATAAT
ATTTGCCCATGGTGAAAACGGGGGCGAAGAAGTTGTCCATATTGGCCACGTTTAAATCAAAACTGGTGAA
ACTCACCCAGGGATTGGCTGAGACGAAAAACATATTCTCAATAAACCCTTTAGGGAAATAGGCCAGGTTT
TCACCATAACACGCCACATCTTGCGAATATATGTGTAGAAACTGCCGGAAATCGTCGTGGTATTCACTCC
AGAGCGATGAAAACGTTTCAGTTTGCTCATGGAAAACGGTGTAACAAGGGTGAACACTATCCCATATCAC
CAGCTCACCGTCTTTCATTGCCATACGAAATTCCGGATGAGCATTCATCAGGCGGGCAAGAATGTGAATA
AAGGCCGGATAAAACTTGTGCTTATTTTTCTTTACGGTCTTTAAAAAGGCCGTAATATCCAGCTGAACGG
TCTGGTTATAGGTACATTGAGCAACTGACTGAAATGCCTCAAAATGTTCTTTACGATGCCATTGGGATAT
ATCAACGGTGGTATATCCAGTGATTTTTTTCTCCATTTTAGCTTCCTTAGCTCCTGAAAATCTCGATAAC
TCAAAAAATACGACCGGTAGTGATCTTATTTCATTATGGTGAAAGTTGGAACCTCTTACGGGCCGGCCAA
CGTCT
Features (pLannotate 1.2.2; 15 found; start..end, strand, type, name):
     99..172     +  promoter       PLtetO-1 promoter: modified phage lambda PL promoter with tet operator sites (Lutz and Bujard, 1997)
    211..888     +  CDS            yvcP: YVCP_BACSU - Protein inferred from homology: Swiss-Prot protein existence level 3. Member of the two-component regulatory system YvcQ/YvcP. From Bacillus subtilis (strain 168).
    912..983     +  terminator     rrnB T1 terminator: transcription terminator T1 from the E. coli rrnB gene
    999..1026    +  terminator     T7Te terminator: phage T7 early transcription terminator
   1278..1991    +  CDS            superfolder GFP: GFP variant that folds robustly even when fused to poorly folded proteins (Pédelacq et al., 2006)
   2018..2089    +  terminator     rrnB T1 terminator: transcription terminator T1 from the E. coli rrnB gene
   2105..2132    +  terminator     T7Te terminator: phage T7 early transcription terminator
   2139..2183    +  misc_feature   MCS (fragment): pUC18/19 multiple cloning site
   2190..2218    +  promoter       J23119 promoter (fragment): bacterial promoter (Registry of Standard Biological Parts BBa J23119)
   2253..2879    +  CDS            TetR: tetracycline repressor TetR; tetR; TetR binds to the tetracycline operator tetO to inhibit transcription. This inhibition can be relieved by adding tetracycline or doxycycline.
   2885..2971    +  terminator     rrnB T1 terminator: Escherichia coli rrnB; transcription terminator T1 from the E. coli rrnB gene
   3136..3724    -  rep_origin     ori: high-copy-number ColE1/pMB1/pBR322/pUC origin of replication
   3812..3906    -  terminator     lambda t0 terminator: transcription terminator from phage lambda
   3930..4586    -  CDS            cat: CAT_ECOLX - Experimental evidence at protein level: Swiss-Prot protein existence level 1. This enzyme is an effector of chloramphenicol resistance in bacteria. From Escherichia coli. This protein is used as a marker in many commonly used cloning vectors, such as pACYC184.
   4587..4685    -  promoter       cat promoter: promoter of the E. coli cat gene encoding chloramphenicol acetyltransferase
