[The description below was written by a language model from this plasmid's Addgene catalogue record and pLannotate feature annotations shown in this document.]
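Description:
pKD285 is a 4.7 kb bacterial expression and synthetic biology plasmid built on the pProTet.E333 backbone. It replicates in E. coli from a high-copy ColE1/pUC-type origin and is selected with chloramphenicol through a cat gene driven by its own promoter and followed by the lambda t0 terminator.

The plasmid carries three expression units arranged in the same orientation, each insulated by terminators (rrnB T1, in two cases paired with T7Te). The first places a synthetic chimeric response regulator under the PLtetO-1 promoter. It fuses the receiver (REC) domain of SO_4623, residues 1–124, to the DNA-binding domain of PsdR, residues 134–237, with the junction designated "ompR137" in the record. The automated annotation labels this reading frame as Bacillus subtilis YvcP, which presumably reflects homology of the PsdR-derived portion rather than the whole hybrid.

The second unit is a superfolder GFP reporter. According to the catalogue entry it is driven by the output promoter PpsdA110, which the feature table does not annotate but which would fall in the unannotated region upstream of sfgfp.

The third unit expresses TetR from a fragment of the constitutive J23119 promoter. TetR represses PLtetO-1, so expression of the chimera can be tuned with a tetracycline-class inducer.

Together these parts form a regulator-plus-reporter module, in which activity of the chimeric regulator at the PsdR-responsive promoter is read out as fluorescence. The plasmid comes from work on rewiring bacterial two-component systems by modular DNA-binding domain swapping. No cognate sensor kinase is encoded on it, so that component would have to be supplied separately.
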