Addgene plasmid #125102: pKD285
Purpose: Expression of SO_4623(1-124aa)-psdR(134-237aa), ompR137 chimera under PLtetO-1, output Promoter PpsdA110
Depositing lab: Jeffrey Tabor. Depositing organization: Rice University. Publication: Rewiring bacterial two-component systems by modular DNA-binding domain swapping. Schmidl SR, Ekness F, Sofjan K, Daeffler KN, Brink KR, Landry BP, Gerhardt KP, Dyulgyarov N, Sheth RU, Tabor JJ. Nat Chem Biol. 2019 Jul;15(7):690-698. doi: 10.1038/s41589-019-0286-6. Epub 2019 May 20. PubMed 31110305.
Backbone
  Vector backbone: pProTet.E333
  Total vector size (bp): 4694
  Vector type: Bacterial Expression, Synthetic Biology
Growth in bacteria
  Bacterial resistance: Chloramphenicol, 25 μg/mL
  Growth temperature: 37°C
  Growth strain: NEB-10beta
  Copy number: High Copy
Gene/Insert 1
  Gene/Insert name: SO_4623(REC)-psdR(DBD)137
  Species: Synthetic
  Insert size (bp): 684
Gene/Insert 2
  Gene/Insert name: sfgfp (alt name: Super folder GFP)
  Species: Synthetic
  Insert size (bp): 714
Gene/Insert 3
  Gene/Insert name: tetR
  Species: Tn10 from E. coli
  Insert size (bp): 625
  GenBank ID: NC_009133.1
Terms and licenses: Academic/Nonprofit Terms; Industry Terms: Not Available to Industry
How to cite: pKD285 was a gift from Jeffrey Tabor (Addgene plasmid # 125102 ; http://n2t.net/addgene:125102 ; RRID:Addgene_125102)
